Addgene plasmid #163426: Nup54-mEGFP494(0)
Purpose: Mammalian expression of Nup54 with a mEGFP (missing the first 5 amino acids) at amino acid position 494 with a rigid alpha helix of 5 amino acids at the carboxyl end of the mEGFP
Depositing lab: Sanford Simon.
Backbone
  Vector backbone: Unspecified
  Vector type: Mammalian Expression
Growth in bacteria
  Bacterial resistance: Kanamycin, 50 μg/mL
  Growth temperature: 37°C
  Growth strain: DH5alpha
  Copy number: High Copy
Gene/Insert
  Gene/Insert name: Nup54
  Species: H. sapiens (human)
  Entrez Gene: NUP54
  Promoter: CMV
  Tag / fusion protein: mEGFP (C terminal on insert)
  Cloning method: Gibson Cloning
Terms and licenses: Academic/Nonprofit Terms; Industry Terms: Not Available to Industry
How to cite: Nup54-mEGFP494(0) was a gift from Sanford Simon (Addgene plasmid # 163426 ; http://n2t.net/addgene:163426 ; RRID:Addgene_163426)
