[The description below was written by a language model from this plasmid's Addgene catalogue record and pLannotate feature annotations shown in this document.]
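Description:
Nup54-mEGFP494(0) is a 6.3 kb mammalian expression plasmid encoding the nuclear pore complex component Nup54 fused to monomeric EGFP. The backbone is not specified in the record, but the feature layout shows a high-copy ColE1/pUC-type origin for propagation in E. coli, an f1 phage origin, and a single NeoR/KanR (Tn5 aminoglycoside phosphotransferase) gene. This gene is preceded by both a bacterial bla promoter and the SV40 enhancer/early promoter and followed by the HSV TK polyadenylation signal. The arrangement gives kanamycin selection in bacteria and could support G418 selection in mammalian cells. Short annotated fragments (ble, bGH poly(A), SV40 large T antigen) appear to be partial matches within backbone sequence rather than functional parts.

The expression cassette consists of the human CMV immediate-early enhancer and promoter, a residual multiple cloning site, the Nup54 open reading frame, a GFP-family coding sequence directly joined to it, and an SV40 polyadenylation signal. The catalogue entry lists the insert as human NUP54, whereas the automated annotation's best match was the rat Nup54 protein, so the species is best confirmed against the sequence. The annotation tool labels the fluorescent protein as an Aequorea victoria GFP derivative, consistent with the mEGFP described in the record. According to the stated purpose, the mEGFP lacks its first five amino acids, is placed at amino acid position 494 of Nup54, and carries a rigid five-residue alpha helix at its carboxyl end. The insert was assembled by Gibson cloning. The truncation and rigid helical segment suggest a design in which the fluorophore is held tightly to the nucleoporin, but the record gives no application beyond mammalian expression of the fusion.
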