Features (pLannotate 1.2.2; 15 found; start..end, strand, type, name):
     69..372     +  enhancer       CMV enhancer: human cytomegalovirus immediate early enhancer
    373..576     +  promoter       CMV promoter: human cytomegalovirus (CMV) immediate early promoter
    599..679     +  misc_feature   MCS: multiple cloning site
    688..2187    +  CDS            Nup54: NUP54_RAT - Experimental evidence at protein level: Swiss-Prot protein existence level 1. Component of the nuclear pore complex, a complex required for the trafficking across the nuclear membrane. From Rattus norvegicus (Rat).
   2173..2886    +  CDS            sg12: sg12 is a basic (constitutively fluorescent) long stokes shift fluorescent protein published in 1997, derived from Aequorea victoria.
   2996..3079    +  CDS            large T antigen (fragment): large T antigen from SV40 (simian virus 40)
   3102..3223    +  polyA_signal   SV40 poly(A) signal: SV40 polyadenylation signal
   3257..3685    -  rep_origin     f1 ori (sequence partly withheld): f1 bacteriophage origin of replication; arrow indicates direction of (+) strand synthesis
   3712..3816    +  promoter       AmpR promoter: bla
   3818..4175    +  promoter       SV40 promoter: SV40 enhancer and early promoter
   4210..5004    +  CDS            NeoR/KanR: aminoglycoside phosphotransferase from Tn5; aph(3')-II (or nptII); confers resistance to neomycin, kanamycin, and G418 (Geneticin®)
   5025..5177    +  CDS            ble (fragment): BLE_KLEPN - Experimental evidence at protein level: Swiss-Prot protein existence level 1. Binding protein with a strong affinity to the bleomycin family of antibiotics. Binds to CL990; an antimitotic-antibiotic compound. From Klebsiella pneumoniae.
   5236..5283    +  polyA_signal   HSV TK poly(A) signal: herpes simplex virus thymidine kinase polyadenylation signal (Cole and Stacy, 1985)
   5374..5390    -  polyA_signal   bGH poly(A) signal (fragment): bovine growth hormone polyadenylation signal
   5612..6200    +  rep_origin     ori: high-copy-number ColE1/pMB1/pBR322/pUC origin of replication
>Addgene plasmid #163426 | Nup54-mEGFP494(0) | addgene full sequence | sequence record 321663 | Addgene NGS Result
CCATGCATTAGTTATTAATAGTAATCAATTACGGGGTCATTAGTTCATAGCCCATATATGGAGTTCCGCG
TTACATAACTTACGGTAAATGGCCCGCCTGGCTGACCGCCCAACGACCCCCGCCCATTGACGTCAATAAT
GACGTATGTTCCCATAGTAACGCCAATAGGGACTTTCCATTGACGTCAATGGGTGGAGTATTTACGGTAA
ACTGCCCACTTGGCAGTACATCAAGTGTATCATATGCCAAGTACGCCCCCTATTGACGTCAATGACGGTA
AATGGCCCGCCTGGCATTATGCCCAGTACATGACCTTATGGGACTTTCCTACTTGGCAGTACATCTACGT
ATTAGTCATCGCTATTACCATGGTGATGCGGTTTTGGCAGTACATCAATGGGCGTGGATAGCGGTTTGAC
TCACGGGGATTTCCAAGTCTCCACCCCATTGACGTCAATGGGAGTTTGTTTTGGCACCAAAATCAACGGG
ACTTTCCAAAATGTCGTAACAACTCCGCCCCATTGACGCAAATGGGCGGTAGGCGTGTACGGTGGGAGGT
CTATATAAGCAGAGCTGGTTTAGTGAACCGTCAGATCCGCTAGCGCTACCGGACTCAGATCTCGAGCTCA
AGCTTCGAATTCTGCAGTCGACGGTACCGCGGGCCCGGGATCCACCGGTCCCGCGACATGGCATTCAATT
TTGGGGCTCCTTCGGGCACTTCGGGCACCTCTACAGCCACCGCGGCACCGGCGGGCGGGTTTGGCGGATT
TGGAACAACAACTACAACTGCAGGCTCTGCATTCAGCTTTTCTGCCCCAACAAACACAGGCAGTACAGGC
CTTCTCGGCGGCACTCAGAACAAAGGTTTTGGCTTTGGCACTGGTTTTGGCACATCGACGGGTACTGGCA
CTGGTTTAGGCACTGGCTTGGGAACCGGACTTGGATTCGGAGGATTTAACACCCAGCAGCAGCAGCAGCA
GCAGCAGACTTCTTTAGGCGGTCTCTTCAGTCAGCCTGCACAGGCCCCTGCGCAGTCCAACCAACTCATC
AACACTGCCAGCGCTCTTTCTGCTCCAACGCTATTGGGGGATGAGAGAGATGCCATCTTGGCAAAGTGGA
ACCAGTTGCAGGCCTTCTGGGGAACAGGAAAAGGATATTTCAATAATAACATTCCTCCAGTGGAGTTTAC
ACAGGAAAACCCCTTTTGCCGATTTAAGGCTGTCGGTTACAGTTGTATGCCCAATAACAAAGATGAAGAT
GGACTAGTGGTTCTAATTTTCAACAAAAAAGAAACAGATATTAGAAGCCAACAACAGCAGTTGGTAGAAT
CATTGCATAAAGTTCTGGGAGGAAACCAGACCCTCACTGTCAATGTGGAGGGCATTAAGACACTGCCCGA
CGATCAGACAGAAGTTGTCATTTACATTGTTGAGCGCTCTCCAAATGGCACCTCGAGAAGAGTTCCAGCG
ACAACGCTGTATGCCCACTTTGAGCAAGCCAACATTAAAACACAGCTTCAGCAGCTTGGCGTGACCCTTT
CTATGACCAGAACAGAGCTGTCTCCTGCTCAGATCAAGCAGCTCCTACAGAACCCTCCTGCTGGTGTTGA
TCCCATTATTTGGGAACAGGCCAAGGTGGATAACCCGGATTCTGAAAAATTAATTCCTGTTCCAATGGTG
GGTTTCAAAGAATTGCTTCGAAGACTGAAGGTTCAAGACCAGATGACTAAGCAGCACCAGACCAGATTAG
ATATCATATCTGAAGATATTAGTGAACTGCAAAAGAATCAAACTACAACTATGGCCAAAATAGCACAATA
CAAGAGGAAACTGATGGATCTCTCACACAGAACCTTACAGGTCCTAATCAAGCAGGAAATCCAGAGGAAG
AGTGGCTATGCCATCCAGGCTGAGGAAGAACAGTTGCGGGTTCAGCTAGATACGATTCAAGGAGAGCTGA
ATGCACCCACTCAGTTCAAAGGTCGACTGAATGAACTGATGTCCCAGATCAGGATGCAGAATCATTTTGG
AGCTGTGAAATCTGAAGAAAAGTATTACATAGATGCAGACCTATTACGAGAGATCAAGCAGCATTTGAAA
CAGCAACAGGAAGGCCTTAGCCACCTGATTAGCATCATAAAAGACGACCTGGAAGATATCAAGCTGGTAG
AAGCTGCTGCAAAGGAGGAGCTGTTCACCGGGGTGGTGCCCATCCTGGTCGAGCTGGACGGCGACGTAAA
CGGCCACAAGTTCAGCGTGTCCGGCGAGGGCGAGGGCGATGCCACCTACGGCAAGCTGACCCTGAAGTTC
ATCTGCACCACCGGCAAGCTGCCCGTGCCCTGGCCCACCCTCGTGACCACCCTGACCTACGGCGTGCAGT
GCTTCAGCCGCTACCCCGACCACATGAAGCAGCACGACTTCTTCAAGTCCGCCATGCCCGAAGGCTACGT
CCAGGAGCGCACCATCTTCTTCAAGGACGACGGCAACTACAAGACCCGCGCCGAGGTGAAGTTCGAGGGC
GACACCCTGGTGAACCGCATCGAGCTGAAGGGCATCGACTTCAAGGAGGACGGCAACATCCTGGGGCACA
AGCTGGAGTACAACTACAACAGCCACAACGTCTATATCATGGCCGACAAGCAGAAGAACGGCATCAAGGT
GAACTTCAAGATCCGCCACAACATCGAGGACGGCAGCGTGCAGCTCGCCGACCACTACCAGCAGAACACC
CCCATCGGCGACGGCCCCGTGCTGCTGCCCGACAACCACTACCTGAGCACCCAGTCCAAGCTGAGCAAAG
ACCCCAACGAGAAGCGCGATCACATGGTCCTGCTGGAGTTCGTGACCGCCGCCGGGATCACTCTCGGCAT
GGACGAGCTGTACAAGGAGCATGGACTGAATGAGACCATCCACAGCAGAGGCGGGGTCTTTAGCTGACCA
TTGCGCTGTCCAGAGGTTCATAAAGCTGTGTACAAGTAAAGCGGCCGCGACTCTAGATCATAATCAGCCA
TACCACATTTGTAGAGGTTTTACTTGCTTTAAAAAACCTCCCACACCTCCCCCTGAACCTGAAACATAAA
ATGAATGCAATTGTTGTTGTTAACTTGTTTATTGCAGCTTATAATGGTTACAAATAAAGCAATAGCATCA
CAAATTTCACAAATAAAGCATTTTTTTCACTGCATTCTAGTTGTGGTTTGTCCAAACTCATCAATGTATC
TTAAGGCGTAAATTGTAAGCGTTAATATTTTGTTAAAATTCGCGTTAAATTTTTGTTAAATCAGCTCATT
TTTTAACCAATAGGCCGAAATCGGCAAAATCCCTTATAAATCAAAAGAATAGACCGAGATAGGGT
[37 nt withheld, positions 3356-3392]
AAAGAACGTGGACTCCAACGTCAAAGG
[49 nt withheld, positions 3420-3468]
T
[91 nt withheld, positions 3470-3560]
G
[124 nt withheld, positions 3562-3685]
CAGGTGGCACTTTTCGGGGAAATGTGCGCGGAACCCCTATTTGTTTATTTTTCTAAATACATTCAAATAT
GTATCCGCTCATGAGACAATAACCCTGATAAATGCTTCAATAATATTGAAAAAGGAAGAGTCCTGAGGCG
GAAAGAACCAGCTGTGGAATGTGTGTCAGTTAGGGTGTGGAAAGTCCCCAGGCTCCCCAGCAGGCAGAAG
TATGCAAAGCATGCATCTCAATTAGTCAGCAACCAGGTGTGGAAAGTCCCCAGGCTCCCCAGCAGGCAGA
AGTATGCAAAGCATGCATCTCAATTAGTCAGCAACCATAGTCCCGCCCCTAACTCCGCCCATCCCGCCCC
TAACTCCGCCCAGTTCCGCCCATTCTCCGCCCCATGGCTGACTAATTTTTTTTATTTATGCAGAGGCCGA
GGCCGCCTCGGCCTCTGAGCTATTCCAGAAGTAGTGAGGAGGCTTTTTTGGAGGCCTAGGCTTTTGCAAA
GATCGATCAAGAGACAGGATGAGGATCGTTTCGCATGATTGAACAAGATGGATTGCACGCAGGTTCTCCG
GCCGCTTGGGTGGAGAGGCTATTCGGCTATGACTGGGCACAACAGACAATCGGCTGCTCTGATGCCGCCG
TGTTCCGGCTGTCAGCGCAGGGGCGCCCGGTTCTTTTTGTCAAGACCGACCTGTCCGGTGCCCTGAATGA
ACTGCAAGACGAGGCAGCGCGGCTATCGTGGCTGGCCACGACGGGCGTTCCTTGCGCAGCTGTGCTCGAC
GTTGTCACTGAAGCGGGAAGGGACTGGCTGCTATTGGGCGAAGTGCCGGGGCAGGATCTCCTGTCATCTC
ACCTTGCTCCTGCCGAGAAAGTATCCATCATGGCTGATGCAATGCGGCGGCTGCATACGCTTGATCCGGC
TACCTGCCCATTCGACCACCAAGCGAAACATCGCATCGAGCGAGCACGTACTCGGATGGAAGCCGGTCTT
GTCGATCAGGATGATCTGGACGAAGAGCATCAGGGGCTCGCGCCAGCCGAACTGTTCGCCAGGCTCAAGG
CGAGCATGCCCGACGGCGAGGATCTCGTCGTGACCCATGGCGATGCCTGCTTGCCGAATATCATGGTGGA
AAATGGCCGCTTTTCTGGATTCATCGACTGTGGCCGGCTGGGTGTGGCGGACCGCTATCAGGACATAGCG
TTGGCTACCCGTGATATTGCTGAAGAGCTTGGCGGCGAATGGGCTGACCGCTTCCTCGTGCTTTACGGTA
TCGCCGCTCCCGATTCGCAGCGCATCGCCTTCTATCGCCTTCTTGACGAGTTCTTCTGAGCGGGACTCTG
GGGTTCGAAATGACCGACCAAGCGACGCCCAACCTGCCATCACGAGATTTCGATTCCACCGCCGCCTTCT
ATGAAAGGTTGGGCTTCGGAATCGTTTTCCGGGACGCCGGCTGGATGATCCTCCAGCGCGGGGATCTCAT
GCTGGAGTTCTTCGCCCACCCTAGGGGGAGGCTAACTGAAACACGGAAGGAGACAATACCGGAAGGAACC
CGCGCTATGACGGCAATAAAAAGACAGAATAAAACGCACGGTGTTGGGTCGTTTGTTCATAAACGCGGGG
TTCGGTCCCAGGGCTGGCACTCTGTCGATACCCCACCGAGACCCCATTGGGGCCAATACGCCCGCGTTTC
TTCCTTTTCCCCACCCCACCCCCCAAGTTCGGGTGAAGGCCCAGGGCTCGCAGCCAACGTCGGGGCGGCA
GGCCCTGCCATAGCCTCAGGTTACTCATATATACTTTAGATTGATTTAAAACTTCATTTTTAATTTAAAA
GGATCTAGGTGAAGATCCTTTTTGATAATCTCATGACCAAAATCCCTTAACGTGAGTTTTCGTTCCACTG
AGCGTCAGACCCCGTAGAAAAGATCAAAGGATCTTCTTGAGATCCTTTTTTTCTGCGCGTAATCTGCTGC
TTGCAAACAAAAAAACCACCGCTACCAGCGGTGGTTTGTTTGCCGGATCAAGAGCTACCAACTCTTTTTC
CGAAGGTAACTGGCTTCAGCAGAGCGCAGATACCAAATACTGTTCTTCTAGTGTAGCCGTAGTTAGGCCA
CCACTTCAAGAACTCTGTAGCACCGCCTACATACCTCGCTCTGCTAATCCTGTTACCAGTGGCTGCTGCC
AGTGGCGATAAGTCGTGTCTTACCGGGTTGGACTCAAGACGATAGTTACCGGATAAGGCGCAGCGGTCGG
GCTGAACGGGGGGTTCGTGCACACAGCCCAGCTTGGAGCGAACGACCTACACCGAACTGAGATACCTACA
GCGTGAGCTATGAGAAAGCGCCACGCTTCCCGAAGGGAGAAAGGCGGACAGGTATCCGGTAAGCGGCAGG
GTCGGAACAGGAGAGCGCACGAGGGAGCTTCCAGGGGGAAACGCCTGGTATCTTTATAGTCCTGTCGGGT
TTCGCCACCTCTGACTTGAGCGTCGATTTTTGTGATGCTCGTCAGGGGGGCGGAGCCTATGGAAAAACGC
CAGCAACGCGGCCTTTTTACGGTTCCTGGCCTTTTGCTGGCCTTTTGCTCACATGTTCTTTCCTGCGTTA
TCCCCTGATTCTGTGGATAACCGTATTACCG
